LOCUS       Exported 9250 bp ds-DNA circular SYN 12-MAY-2021
DEFINITION  Fluorescent FPX sensor for cAMP .
ACCESSION   .
VERSION     .
KEYWORDS    pPHT-PKA
SOURCE      synthetic DNA construct
  ORGANISM  synthetic DNA construct
REFERENCE   1 (bases 1 to 9250)
  AUTHORS   Ding Y, Li J, Enterina JR, Shen Y, Zhang I, Tewson PH, Mo GC, Zhang
            J, Quinn AM, Hughes TE, Maysinger D, Alford SC, Zhang Y, Campbell RE
  TITLE     Ratiometric biosensors based on dimerization-dependent fluorescent
            protein exchange.
  JOURNAL   Nat Methods. 2015 Jan 26. doi: 10.1038/nmeth.3261.
  PUBMED    25622108
REFERENCE   2 (bases 1 to 9250)
  AUTHORS   .
  TITLE     Direct Submission
  JOURNAL   Exported May 12, 2021 from SnapGene Server 1.1.58
            http://www.snapgene.com
FEATURES             Location/Qualifiers
     source          1..9250
                     /organism="synthetic DNA construct"
                     /mol_type="other DNA"
     primer_bind     complement(44..63)
                     /label=pRS-marker
                     /note="pRS vectors, use to sequence yeast selectable
                     marker"
     enhancer        235..614
                     /label=CMV enhancer
                     /note="human cytomegalovirus immediate early enhancer"
     promoter        615..818
                     /label=CMV promoter
                     /note="human cytomegalovirus (CMV) immediate early
                     promoter"
     primer_bind     769..789
                     /label=CMV-F
                     /note="Human CMV immediate early promoter, forward primer"
     primer_bind     863..882
                     /label=T7
                     /note="T7 promoter, forward primer"
     promoter        863..881
                     /label=T7 promoter
                     /note="promoter for bacteriophage T7 RNA polymerase"
     CDS             2657..2710
                     /codon_start=1
                     /product="2A peptide from Thosea asigna virus capsid
                     protein"
                     /label=T2A
                     /note="Eukaryotic ribosomes fail to insert a peptide bond
                     between the Gly and Pro residues, yielding separate
                     polypeptides."
                     /translation="EGRGSLLTCGDVEENPGP"
     primer_bind     complement(4675..4692)
                     /label=BGH-rev
                     /note="Bovine growth hormone terminator, reverse primer.
                     Also called BGH reverse"
     polyA_signal    4681..4905
                     /label=bGH poly(A) signal
                     /note="bovine growth hormone polyadenylation signal"
     rep_origin      4951..5379
                     /direction=RIGHT
                     /label=f1 ori
                     /note="f1 bacteriophage origin of replication; arrow
                     indicates direction of (+) strand synthesis"
     primer_bind     complement(5038..5057)
                     /label=F1ori-R
                     /note="F1 origin, reverse primer"
     primer_bind     5248..5269
                     /label=F1ori-F
                     /note="F1 origin, forward primer"
     primer_bind     complement(5388..5408)
                     /label=pBABE 3'
                     /note="SV40 enhancer, reverse primer for pBABE vectors"
     promoter        5393..5722
                     /label=SV40 promoter
                     /note="SV40 enhancer and early promoter"
     rep_origin      5573..5708
                     /label=SV40 ori
                     /note="SV40 origin of replication"
     primer_bind     5635..5654
                     /label=SV40pro-F
                     /note="SV40 promoter/origin, forward primer"
     CDS             5771..6796
                     /codon_start=1
                     /gene="aph(4)-Ia"
                     /product="aminoglycoside phosphotransferase from E. coli"
                     /label=HygR
                     /note="confers resistance to hygromycin"
                     /translation="MKKPELTATSVEKFLIEKFDSVSDLMQLSEGEESRAFSFDVGGRG
                     YVLRVNSCADGFYKDRYVYRHFASAALPIPEVLDIGEFSESLTYCISRRAQGVTLQDLP
                     ETELPAVLQPVAEAMDAIAAADLSQTSGFGPFGPQGIGQYTTWRDFICAIADPHVYHWQ
                     TVMDDTVSASVAQALDELMLWAEDCPEVRHLVHADFGSNNVLTDNGRITAVIDWSEAMF
                     GDSQYEVANIFFWRPWLACMEQQTRYFERRHPELAGSPRLRAYMLRIGLDQLYQSLVDG
                     NFDDAAWAQGRCDAIVRSGAGTVGRTQIARRSAAVWTDGCVEVLADSGNRRPSTRPRAK
                     E"
     polyA_signal    6926..7047
                     /label=SV40 poly(A) signal
                     /note="SV40 polyadenylation signal"
     primer_bind     complement(6963..6982)
                     /label=SV40pA-R
                     /note="SV40 polyA, reverse primer"
     primer_bind     7017..7036
                     /label=EBV-rev
                     /note="SV40 polyA terminator, reverse primer"
     primer_bind     complement(7096..7112)
                     /label=M13 rev
                     /note="common sequencing primer, one of multiple similar
                     variants"
     primer_bind     complement(7096..7112)
                     /label=M13 Reverse
                     /note="In lacZ gene. Also called M13-rev"
     primer_bind     complement(7109..7131)
                     /label=M13/pUC Reverse
                     /note="In lacZ gene"
     protein_bind    7120..7136
                     /label=lac operator
                     /bound_moiety="lac repressor encoded by lacI"
                     /note="The lac repressor binds to the lac operator to
                     inhibit transcription in E. coli. This inhibition can be
                     relieved by adding lactose or
                     isopropyl-beta-D-thiogalactopyranoside (IPTG)."
     promoter        complement(7144..7174)
                     /label=lac promoter
                     /note="promoter for the E. coli lac operon"
     protein_bind    7189..7210
                     /label=CAP binding site
                     /bound_moiety="E. coli catabolite activator protein"
                     /note="CAP binding activates transcription in the presence
                     of cAMP."
     primer_bind     complement(7327..7344)
                     /label=L4440
                     /note="L4440 vector, forward primer"
     rep_origin      complement(7498..8083)
                     /direction=LEFT
                     /label=ori
                     /note="high-copy-number ColE1/pMB1/pBR322/pUC origin of
                     replication"
     primer_bind     complement(7578..7597)
                     /label=pBR322ori-F
                     /note="pBR322 origin, forward primer"
     CDS             complement(8254..9114)
                     /codon_start=1
                     /gene="bla"
                     /product="beta-lactamase"
                     /label=AmpR
                     /note="confers resistance to ampicillin, carbenicillin, and
                     related antibiotics"
                     /translation="MSIQHFRVALIPFFAAFCLPVFAHPETLVKVKDAEDQLGARVGYI
                     ELDLNSGKILESFRPEERFPMMSTFKVLLCGAVLSRIDAGQEQLGRRIHYSQNDLVEYS
                     PVTEKHLTDGMTVRELCSAAITMSDNTAANLLLTTIGGPKELTAFLHNMGDHVTRLDRW
                     EPELNEAIPNDERDTTMPVAMATTLRKLLTGELLTLASRQQLIDWMEADKVAGPLLRSA
                     LPAGWFIADKSGAGERGSRGIIAALGPDGKPSRIVVIYTTGSQATMDERNRQIAEIGAS
                     LIKHW"
     primer_bind     8877..8896
                     /label=Amp-R
                     /note="Ampicillin resistance gene, reverse primer"
     promoter        complement(9115..9219)
                     /gene="bla"
                     /label=AmpR promoter
ORIGIN
        1 gacggatcgg gagatctccc gatcccctat ggtgcactct cagtacaatc tgctctgatg
       61 ccgcatagtt aagccagtat ctgctccctg cttgtgtgtt ggaggtcgct gagtagtgcg
      121 cgagcaaaat ttaagctaca acaaggcaag gcttgaccga caattgcatg aagaatctgc
      181 ttagggttag gcgttttgcg ctgcttcgcg atgtacgggc cagatatacg cgttgacatt
      241 gattattgac tagttattaa tagtaatcaa ttacggggtc attagttcat agcccatata
      301 tggagttccg cgttacataa cttacggtaa atggcccgcc tggctgaccg cccaacgacc
      361 cccgcccatt gacgtcaata atgacgtatg ttcccatagt aacgccaata gggactttcc
      421 attgacgtca atgggtggag tatttacggt aaactgccca cttggcagta catcaagtgt
      481 atcatatgcc aagtacgccc cctattgacg tcaatgacgg taaatggccc gcctggcatt
      541 atgcccagta catgacctta tgggactttc ctacttggca gtacatctac gtattagtca
      601 tcgctattac catggtgatg cggttttggc agtacatcaa tgggcgtgga tagcggtttg
      661 actcacgggg atttccaagt ctccacccca ttgacgtcaa tgggagtttg ttttggcacc
      721 aaaatcaacg ggactttcca aaatgtcgta acaactccgc cccattgacg caaatgggcg
      781 gtaggcgtgt acggtgggag gtctatataa gcagagctct ctggctaact agagaaccca
      841 ctgcttactg gcttatcgaa attaatacga ctcactatag ggagacccaa gctggctagc
      901 gtttaccatg gtgagcaaga gcgaggaggt catcaaagag ttcatgcgct tcaaggtgcg
      961 cttggagggc tccatgaacg gccacgagtt cgagatcgag ggcgagggcg agggccgccc
     1021 ctacgagggc acccagaccg ccaagctgaa ggtgaccaag ggcggccccc tgcccttcgc
     1081 ctgggacatc ctgtcccccc agatcatgta cggctccaag gcgtacgtga agcaccccgc
     1141 cgacgtcccc gattacatga agctgtcctt ccccgagggc ttcaagtggg agcgcgtgat
     1201 gcacttcgag gacggcggtc tggtgaccgt gactcaggac acctccctgc aggacggcac
     1261 gctgatctac aaggtgaaga tgcgcggcac caacttcccc cccgacggcc ccgtaatgca
     1321 gaagaagacc ttgggctggg attatgccac cgagcgcctg taccccgaag acggcgtgct
     1381 gaagggcgag cttctggggc gcctgaagct gaaggacggc ggcctcaacc tggtggagtt
     1441 caagaccatc tacatggcca agaagcccgt gcaactgccc ggctactact tcgtggacac
     1501 caagctgggc atcacctccc acaacgagga ctacaccatc gtggaacagt acgagcgctc
     1561 cgagggccgc caccacctgg gcatggacga gctgtacaag ggtggannnn nnnnnnnnnn
     1621 nnnnnnnnnn nnnnnnnnnn nnnnnnnnnn nnnnnnnnnn nnnnnnnnnn nnnnnnnnnn
     1681 nnnnnnnnnn nnnnnnnnnn nnnnnnnnnn nnnnnnnnnn nnnnnnnnnn nnnnnnnnnn
     1741 nnnnnnnnnn nnnnnnnnnn nnnnnnnnnn nnnnnnnnnn nnnnnnnnnn nnnnnnnnnn
     1801 nnnnnnnnnn nnnnnnnnnn nnnnnnnnnn nnnnnnnnnn nnnnnnnnnn nnnnnnnnnn
     1861 nnnnnnnnnn nnnnnnnnnn nnnnnnnnnn nnnnnnnnnn nnnnnnnnnn nnnnnnnnnn
     1921 nnnnnnnnnn nnnnnnnnnn nnnnnnnnnn nnnnnnnnnn nnnnnnnnnn nnnnnnnnnn
     1981 nnnnnnnnnn nnnnnnnnnn nnnnnnnnnn nnnnnnnnnn nnnnnnnnnn nnnnnnnnnn
     2041 nnnnnnnnnn nnnnnnnnnn nnnnnnnnnn nnnnnnnnnn nnnnnnnnnn nnnnnnnnnn
     2101 nnnnnnnnnn nnnnnnnnnn nnnnnnnnnn nnnnnnnnnn nnnnnnnnnn nnnnnnnnnn
     2161 nnnnnnnnnn nnnnnnnnnn nnnnnnnnnn nnnnnnnnnn nnnnnnnnnn nnnnnnnnnn
     2221 nnnnnnnnnn nnnnnnnnnn nnnnnnnnnn nnnnnnnnnn nnnnnnnnnn nnnnnnnnnn
     2281 nnnnnnnnnn nnnnnnnnnn nnnnnnnnnn nnnnnnnnnn nnnnnnnnnn nnnnnnnnnn
     2341 nnnnnnnnnn nnnnnnnnnn nnnnnnnnnn nnnnnnnnnn nnnnnnnnnn nnnnnnnnnn
     2401 nnnnnnnnnn nnnnnnnnnn nnnnnnnnnn nnnnnnnnnn nnnnnnnnnn nnnnnnnnnn
     2461 nnnnnnnnnn nnnnnnnnnn nnnnnnnnnn nnnnnnnnnn nnnnnnnnnn nnnnnnnnnn
     2521 nnnnnnnnnn nnnnnnnnnn nnnnnnnnnn nnnnnnnnnn nnnnnnnnnn nnnnnnnnnn
     2581 nnnnnnnnnn nnnnnnnnnn nnnnnnnnnn nnnnnnnnnn nnnnnnnnnn nnnnnnnnnn
     2641 nnnnnnnnnn nnnnnngagg gcagaggaag tcttctaaca tgcggtgacg tggaggagaa
     2701 tcccgggcct agcatcgaga tcccggcggg actgacggag ctgctgcagg gcttcacggt
     2761 ggaggtgctg aggcaccagc ccgcggacct gctggagttc gctctgcagc acttcacccg
     2821 cctgcagcag gagaacgagc gcaaaggcac cgcgcgcttc tgccatgagg gcaggacctg
     2881 gggggacctg ggcgccgctg ccgggggcgg cacccccagc aagggggtca acttcgccga
     2941 ggagcccatg cagtccgact ccgaggacgg ggaggaggag gaggcggcgc ccgcggacgc
     3001 aggggcgttc aatgctccag taataaaccg attcacaagg cgtgcctcag tatgtgcaga
     3061 agcttataat cctgatgaag aagaagatga tgcagagtcc aggattatac atccaaaaac
     3121 tgatgatcaa agaaataggt tgcaagaggc ttgcaaagac atcctgctgt ttaagaatct
     3181 ggatccggag cagatgtctc aagtattaga tgccatgttt gaaaaattgg tcaaagatgg
     3241 ggagcatgta attgatcaag gtgacgatgg tgacaacttt tatgtaattg atagaggcac
     3301 atttgatatt tatgtgaaat gtgatggtgt tggaagatgt gttggtaact atgataatcg
     3361 tgggagtttc ggcgaactgg ccttaatgta caatacaccc agagcagcta caatcactgc
     3421 tacctctcct ggtgctctgt ggggtttgga cagggtaacc ttcaggagaa taattgtgaa
     3481 aaacaatgcc aaaaagagaa aaatgtatga aagctttatt gagtcactgc cattccttaa
     3541 atctttggag ttttctgaac gcctgaaagt agtagatgtg ataggcacca aagtatacaa
     3601 cgatggagaa caaatcattg ctcagggaga ttcggctgat tcttttttca ttgtagaatc
     3661 tggagaagtg aaaattacta tgaaaagaaa gggtaaatca gaagtggaag agaatggtgc
     3721 agtagaaatc gctcgatgct cgcggggaca gtactttgga gagcttgccc tggtaactaa
     3781 caaacctcga gcagcttctg cccacgccat tgggactgtc aaatgtttag caatggatgt
     3841 gcaagcattt gaaaggcttc tgggaccttg catggaaatt atgaaaagga acatcgctac
     3901 ctatgaagaa cagttagttg ccctgtttgg aacgaacatg gatattgttg aacccactgc
     3961 aggtggaggc ggtggagtga gcaagggcga ggagaccatc aaagagttca tgcgcttcaa
     4021 ggtgcgcatg gagggctcca tgaacggcca cgagttcgag atcgagggcg agggcgaggg
     4081 ccgcccctac gagggcaccc agaccgccaa gctgaaggtg accaagggcg gccccctgcc
     4141 cttcgcctgg gacatcctgt ccccccagtt catgtacggc tccgaggcgt acgtgaggca
     4201 ccccgccgac atccccgatt acaagaagct gcccttcccc gagggcttca agtgggagcg
     4261 cgtgatgaac ttcgaagacg gcggtctggt gaccgttacc caggactcct ccctgcagga
     4321 cggcacgctg atctgcaagg tgaagatgcg cggcaccaac ttcccccccg acggccccgt
     4381 aatgcagaag aagaccatgg gctgggaggc ctccaccgag atgctgtacc ccgaagacgg
     4441 cgtgctgaag ggccatagct atcaggccct gaagctgaag gacggcggcc actacctggt
     4501 ggagttcgag accatctaca tggccaagaa gcccgtgcaa ctgcccggcg attactgtgt
     4561 ggacaccaag ctggacatca cctcccacaa cgaggactac accatcgtgg aacagtacgg
     4621 gcgctccgag ggccgccacc gtctgggcat ggacgagcgg tacaagtagc gcgccctcga
     4681 ctgtgccttc tagttgccag ccatctgttg tttgcccctc ccccgtgcct tccttgaccc
     4741 tggaaggtgc cactcccact gtcctttcct aataaaatga ggaaattgca tcgcattgtc
     4801 tgagtaggtg tcattctatt ctggggggtg gggtggggca ggacagcaag ggggaggatt
     4861 gggaagacaa tagcaggcat gctggggatg cggtgggctc tatggcttct gaggcggaaa
     4921 gaaccagctg gggctctagg gggtatcccc nnnnnnnnnn nnnnnnnnnn nnnnnnnnnn
     4981 nnnnnnnnnn nnnnnnnnnn nnnnnnnnnn nnnnnnnnnn nnnnnnnnnn nnnnnnnnnn
     5041 nnnnnnnnnn nnnnnnnnnn nnnnnnnnnn nnnncnnnnn nnnnnnnnnn nnnnnnnnnn
     5101 nnnnnnnnnn nnnnnnnnnn nnnnnnnnnn nnnnnnnnnn nnnnnnnnnn nnnnnnnnnn
     5161 nnnnnnannn nnnnnnnnnn nnnnnnnnnn nnnnnnnnnn nnnnnnnnnn nnnnnncctt
     5221 tgacgttgga gtccacgttc tttaatagtg gactcttgtt ccaaactgga acaacactca
     5281 accctatctc ggtctattct tttgatttat aagggatttt gccgatttcg gcctattggt
     5341 taaaaaatga gctgatttaa caaaaattta acgcgaatta attctgtgga atgtgtgtca
     5401 gttagggtgt ggaaagtccc caggctcccc agcaggcaga agtatgcaaa gcatgcatct
     5461 caattagtca gcaaccaggt gtggaaagtc cccaggctcc ccagcaggca gaagtatgca
     5521 aagcatgcat ctcaattagt cagcaaccat agtcccgccc ctaactccgc ccatcccgcc
     5581 cctaactccg cccagttccg cccattctcc gccccatggc tgactaattt tttttattta
     5641 tgcagaggcc gaggccgcct ctgcctctga gctattccag aagtagtgag gaggcttttt
     5701 tggaggccta ggcttttgca aaaagctccc gggagcttgt atatccattt tcggatctga
     5761 tcagcacgtg atgaaaaagc ctgaactcac cgcgacgtct gtcgagaagt ttctgatcga
     5821 aaagttcgac agcgtctccg acctgatgca gctctcggag ggcgaagaat ctcgtgcttt
     5881 cagcttcgat gtaggagggc gtggatatgt cctgcgggta aatagctgcg ccgatggttt
     5941 ctacaaagat cgttatgttt atcggcactt tgcatcggcc gcgctcccga ttccggaagt
     6001 gcttgacatt ggggaattca gcgagagcct gacctattgc atctcccgcc gtgcacaggg
     6061 tgtcacgttg caagacctgc ctgaaaccga actgcccgct gttctgcagc cggtcgcgga
     6121 ggccatggat gcgatcgctg cggccgatct tagccagacg agcgggttcg gcccattcgg
     6181 accgcaagga atcggtcaat acactacatg gcgtgatttc atatgcgcga ttgctgatcc
     6241 ccatgtgtat cactggcaaa ctgtgatgga cgacaccgtc agtgcgtccg tcgcgcaggc
     6301 tctcgatgag ctgatgcttt gggccgagga ctgccccgaa gtccggcacc tcgtgcacgc
     6361 ggatttcggc tccaacaatg tcctgacgga caatggccgc ataacagcgg tcattgactg
     6421 gagcgaggcg atgttcgggg attcccaata cgaggtcgcc aacatcttct tctggaggcc
     6481 gtggttggct tgtatggagc agcagacgcg ctacttcgag cggaggcatc cggagcttgc
     6541 aggatcgccg cggctccggg cgtatatgct ccgcattggt cttgaccaac tctatcagag
     6601 cttggttgac ggcaatttcg atgatgcagc ttgggcgcag ggtcgatgcg acgcaatcgt
     6661 ccgatccgga gccgggactg tcgggcgtac acaaatcgcc cgcagaagcg cggccgtctg
     6721 gaccgatggc tgtgtagaag tactcgccga tagtggaaac cgacgcccca gcactcgtcc
     6781 gagggcaaag gaatagcacg tgctacgaga tttcgattcc accgccgcct tctatgaaag
     6841 gttgggcttc ggaatcgttt tccgggacgc cggctggatg atcctccagc gcggggatct
     6901 catgctggag ttcttcgccc accccaactt gtttattgca gcttataatg gttacaaata
     6961 aagcaatagc atcacaaatt tcacaaataa agcatttttt tcactgcatt ctagttgtgg
     7021 tttgtccaaa ctcatcaatg tatcttatca tgtctgtata ccgtcgacct ctagctagag
     7081 cttggcgtaa tcatggtcat agctgtttcc tgtgtgaaat tgttatccgc tcacaattcc
     7141 acacaacata cgagccggaa gcataaagtg taaagcctgg ggtgcctaat gagtgagcta
     7201 actcacatta attgcgttgc gctcactgcc cgctttccag tcgggaaacc tgtcgtgcca
     7261 gctgcattaa tgaatcggcc aacgcgcggg gagaggcggt ttgcgtattg ggcgctcttc
     7321 cgcttcctcg ctcactgact cgctgcgctc ggtcgttcgg ctgcggcgag cggtatcagc
     7381 tcactcaaag gcggtaatac ggttatccac agaatcaggg gataacgcag gaaagaacat
     7441 gtgagcaaaa ggccagcaaa aggccaggaa ccgtaaaaag gccgcgttgc tggcgttttt
     7501 ccataggctc cgcccccctg acgagcatca caaaaatcga cgctcaagtc agaggtggcg
     7561 aaacccgaca ggactataaa gataccaggc gtttccccct ggaagctccc tcgtgcgctc
     7621 tcctgttccg accctgccgc ttaccggata cctgtccgcc tttctccctt cgggaagcgt
     7681 ggcgctttct catagctcac gctgtaggta tctcagttcg gtgtaggtcg ttcgctccaa
     7741 gctgggctgt gtgcacgaac cccccgttca gcccgaccgc tgcgccttat ccggtaacta
     7801 tcgtcttgag tccaacccgg taagacacga cttatcgcca ctggcagcag ccactggtaa
     7861 caggattagc agagcgaggt atgtaggcgg tgctacagag ttcttgaagt ggtggcctaa
     7921 ctacggctac actagaagaa cagtatttgg tatctgcgct ctgctgaagc cagttacctt
     7981 cggaaaaaga gttggtagct cttgatccgg caaacaaacc accgctggta gcggtttttt
     8041 tgtttgcaag cagcagatta cgcgcagaaa aaaaggatct caagaagatc ctttgatctt
     8101 ttctacgggg tctgacgctc agtggaacga aaactcacgt taagggattt tggtcatgag
     8161 attatcaaaa aggatcttca cctagatcct tttaaattaa aaatgaagtt ttaaatcaat
     8221 ctaaagtata tatgagtaaa cttggtctga cagttaccaa tgcttaatca gtgaggcacc
     8281 tatctcagcg atctgtctat ttcgttcatc catagttgcc tgactccccg tcgtgtagat
     8341 aactacgata cgggagggct taccatctgg ccccagtgct gcaatgatac cgcgagaccc
     8401 acgctcaccg gctccagatt tatcagcaat aaaccagcca gccggaaggg ccgagcgcag
     8461 aagtggtcct gcaactttat ccgcctccat ccagtctatt aattgttgcc gggaagctag
     8521 agtaagtagt tcgccagtta atagtttgcg caacgttgtt gccattgcta caggcatcgt
     8581 ggtgtcacgc tcgtcgtttg gtatggcttc attcagctcc ggttcccaac gatcaaggcg
     8641 agttacatga tcccccatgt tgtgcaaaaa agcggttagc tccttcggtc ctccgatcgt
     8701 tgtcagaagt aagttggccg cagtgttatc actcatggtt atggcagcac tgcataattc
     8761 tcttactgtc atgccatccg taagatgctt ttctgtgact ggtgagtact caaccaagtc
     8821 attctgagaa tagtgtatgc ggcgaccgag ttgctcttgc ccggcgtcaa tacgggataa
     8881 taccgcgcca catagcagaa ctttaaaagt gctcatcatt ggaaaacgtt cttcggggcg
     8941 aaaactctca aggatcttac cgctgttgag atccagttcg atgtaaccca ctcgtgcacc
     9001 caactgatct tcagcatctt ttactttcac cagcgtttct gggtgagcaa aaacaggaag
     9061 gcaaaatgcc gcaaaaaagg gaataagggc gacacggaaa tgttgaatac tcatactctt
     9121 cctttttcaa tattattgaa gcatttatca gggttattgt ctcatgagcg gatacatatt
     9181 tgaatgtatt tagaaaaata aacaaatagg ggttccgcgc acatttcccc gaaaagtgcc
     9241 acctgacgtc
//
