[The description below was written by a language model from this plasmid's Addgene catalogue record and the feature table of its GenBank file.]
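Description:
pPHT-PKA is a mammalian expression plasmid built on the pUB2.1 backbone that encodes a synthetic, genetically encoded fluorescent sensor for cAMP based on protein kinase A and the FPX (fluorescent protein exchange) strategy. It is propagated in E. coli as a high-copy plasmid through a ColE1/pUC-type origin with ampicillin selection from the bla gene. An f1 origin is also present. For mammalian cells, a separate cassette places the hygromycin resistance gene under the SV40 enhancer/early promoter, which contains the SV40 origin, and ends it with an SV40 polyadenylation signal, allowing selection of stable transfectants. The catalogue lists a total size of 9259 bp, while the held sequence record is 9250 bp, a minor discrepancy.

The sensor insert, about 3.8 kb, is driven by the CMV immediate early enhancer and promoter and terminated by the bovine growth hormone polyadenylation signal. A T7 promoter sits just upstream of the insert. The only element annotated within the coding region is a T2A peptide, which causes ribosomal skipping so that a single transcript yields separate polypeptides, consistent with a multi-component sensor expressed from one cassette. The feature table does not annotate the individual PKA or fluorescent protein segments, so their identity and arrangement are not stated in the record. The depositor notes that the construct contains a dimerization-dependent fluorescent protein. In the FPX design named in the associated publication, such proteins exchange binding partners to give a ratiometric fluorescence change. The plasmid is intended for ratiometric imaging of cAMP signalling in mammalian cells.
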