Addgene plasmid #60936: pPHT-PKA
Purpose: Fluorescent FPX sensor for cAMP
Depositing lab: Anne Marie Quinn. Depositing organization: Montana Molecular. Publication: Ratiometric biosensors based on dimerization-dependent fluorescent protein exchange. Ding Y, Li J, Enterina JR, Shen Y, Zhang I, Tewson PH, Mo GC, Zhang J, Quinn AM, Hughes TE, Maysinger D, Alford SC, Zhang Y, Campbell RE. Nat Methods. 2015 Jan 26. doi: 10.1038/nmeth.3261. PubMed 25622108.
Backbone
  Vector backbone: pUB2.1
  Total vector size (bp): 9259
  Vector type: Mammalian Expression
  Selectable markers: Hygromycin
Growth in bacteria
  Bacterial resistance: Ampicillin, 100 μg/mL
  Growth temperature: 37°C
  Growth strain: DH5alpha
  Copy number: High Copy
Gene/Insert
  Gene/Insert name: PKA FPX Sensor
  Species: Synthetic
  Insert size (bp): 3771
  Promoter: CMV
  Cloning method: Ligation Independent Cloning
  Sequencing primers: 5′ atggtgagcaagagcgaggag; 3′ cttgtaccgctcgtccatgcccag
Terms and licenses: Academic/Nonprofit Terms; Industry Terms: Not Available to Industry
Depositor comments: Contains a dimerization dependent fluorescent protein, originally described by Alford, S.C., Ding, Y., Simmen, T., and Campbell, R.E. (2012). Dimerization-Dependent Green and Yellow Fluorescent Proteins. ACS Synth. Biol. 1, 569–575.
How to cite: pPHT-PKA was a gift from Anne Marie Quinn (Addgene plasmid # 60936 ; http://n2t.net/addgene:60936 ; RRID:Addgene_60936)
