>Addgene plasmid #60936 | pPHT-PKA | addgene partial sequence | sequence record 100573 | CMV-F 5'-CGCAAATGGGCGGTAGGCGTG-3'
GAGCTCTCTGGCTAACTAGAGAACCCACTGCTTACTGGCTTATCGAAATTAATACGACTCACTATAGGGA
GACCCAAGCTGGCTAGCGTTTACCATGGTGAGCAAGAGCGAGGAGGTCATCAAAGAGTTCATGCGCTTCA
AGGTGCGCTTGGAGGGCTCCATGAACGGCCACGAGTTCGAGATCGAGGGCGAGGGCGAGGGCCGCCCCTA
CGAGGGCACCCAGACCGCCAAGCTGAAGGTGACCAAGGGCGGCCCCCTGCCCTTCGCCTGGGACATCCTG
TCCCCCCAGATCATGTACGGCTCCAAGGCGTACGTGAAGCACCCCGCCGACGTCCCCGATTACATGAAGC
TGTCCTTCCCCGAGGGCTTCAAGTGGGAGCGCGTGATGCACTTCGAGGACGGCGGTCTGGTGACCGTGAC
TCAGGACACCTCCCTGCAGGACGGCACGCTGATCTACAAGGTGAAGATGCGCGGCACCAACTTCCCCCCC
GACGGCCCCGTAATGCAGAAGAAGACCTTGGGCTGGGATTATGCCACCGAGCGCCTGTACCCCGAAGACG
GCGTGCTGAAGGGCGAGCTTCTGGGGCGCCTGAAGCTGAAGGACGGCGGCCTCAACCTGGTGGAGTTCAA
GACCATCTACATGGCCAAGAAGCCCGTGCAACTGCCCGGCTACTACTTCGTGGACACCAAGCTGGGCATC
ACCTCCCACAACGAGGACTACACCATCGTGGAACAGTACGAGCGCTCCGAGGGCCGCCACCACCTGGGCA
TGGACGAGCTGTACAAGG
