>Addgene plasmid #60936 | pPHT-PKA | addgene partial sequence | sequence record 100580 | bgh_pA_d2r 5'-ACTCAGACAATGCGATGCAAtttc-3'
GGGAGTGGCACCTTCCAGGGTCAAGGAAGGCACGGGGGAGGGGCAAACAACAGATGGCTGGCAACTAGAA
GGCACAGTCGAGGGCGCGCTACTTGTACCGCTCGTCCATGCCCAGACGGTGGCGGCCCTCGGAGCGCCCG
TACTGTTCCACGATGGTGTAGTCCTCGTTGTGGGAGGTGATGTCCAGCTTGGTGTCCACACAGTAATCGC
CGGGCAGTTGCACGGGCTTCTTGGCCATGTAGATGGTCTCGAACTCCACCAGGTAGTGGCCGCCGTCCTT
CAGCTTCAGGGCCTGATAGCTATGGCCCTTCAGCACGCCGTCTTCGGGGTACAGCATCTCGGTGGAGGCC
TCCCAGCCCATGGTCTTCTTCTGCATTACGGGGCCGTCGGGGGGGAAGTTGGTGCCGCGCATCTTCACCT
TGCAGATCAGCGTGCCGTCCTGCAGGGAGGAGTCCTGGGTAACGGTCACCAGACCGCCGTCTTCGAAGTT
CATCACGCGCTCCCACTTGAAGCCCTCGGGGAAGGGCAGCTTCTTGTAATCGGGGATGTCGGCGGGGTGC
CTCACGTACGCCTCGGAGCCGTACATGAACTGGGGGGACAGGATGTCCCAGGCGAAGGGCAGGGGGCCGC
CCTTGGTCACCTTCAGCTTGGCGGTCTGGGTGCCCTCGTAGGGGCGGCCCTCGCCCTCGCCCTCGATCTC
GAACTCGTGGCCGTTCATGGAGCCCTCCATGCGCACCTTGAAGCGCATGAACTCTTTGATGGTCTCCTCG
CCCTTGCTCACTCCACCGCCTCCACCTGCAGTGGGTTCAACAATATCCATGTTCGTTCCAAACAGGGCA
